Addgene plasmid #136010: psi-CHECK3
Purpose: (Empty Backbone) psi-CHECK2 plasmid modified so both Renilla and Firefly luciferase contain introns
Depositing lab: Anthony Leung. Depositing organization: Johns Hopkins School of Public Health. Publication: Structure-Mediated RNA Decay by UPF1 and G3BP1. Fischer JW, Busa VF, Shao Y, Leung AKL. Mol Cell. 2020 Apr 2;78(1):70-84.e6. doi: 10.1016/j.molcel.2020.01.021. Epub 2020 Feb 3. PubMed 32017897.
Backbone
  Vector backbone: Modified psCHECK2
  Backbone manufacturer: Promega
  Modifications to backbone: Modified so both Renilla and Firefly luciferase contain an intron for RT-qPCR
  Vector type: Mammalian Expression, Luciferase
Growth in bacteria
  Bacterial resistance: Ampicillin, 100 μg/mL
  Growth temperature: 37°C
  Growth strain: DH5alpha
  Copy number: Unknown
Terms and licenses: Academic/Nonprofit Terms; Industry Terms: Not Available to Industry
How to cite: psi-CHECK3 was a gift from Anthony Leung (Addgene plasmid # 136010 ; http://n2t.net/addgene:136010 ; RRID:Addgene_136010)
