[The description below was written by a language model from this plasmid's Addgene catalogue record and pLannotate feature annotations shown in this document.]
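Description:
psi-CHECK3 is an empty-backbone dual-luciferase reporter plasmid for mammalian expression, derived from Promega's psiCHECK-2 vector. It is about 6.5 kb, is propagated in E. coli through a high-copy ColE1/pUC-type origin, and is selected with ampicillin via a β-lactamase gene under its own bla promoter. No mammalian selection marker is annotated, which is consistent with transient transfection use.

The plasmid carries two independent reporter cassettes in the same orientation. In the first, the SV40 enhancer/early promoter drives a human codon-optimized Renilla luciferase (hRluc), terminated by a synthetic poly(A) signal. In the second, the HSV thymidine kinase promoter drives firefly luciferase (luc+), followed by an SV40 polyadenylation region; the short large T antigen fragment annotated there is simply part of that SV40 segment. The defining modification is that both cassettes now contain a chimeric β-globin/immunoglobulin heavy chain intron between the promoter and the coding sequence, each followed by a T7 promoter that could support in vitro transcription. According to the record, the introns were arranged this way for RT-qPCR. Having a spliced intron in each transcript allows mature reporter mRNA to be told apart from plasmid DNA or unspliced precursor when RNA levels are measured.

In psiCHECK-type vectors, test sequences are generally placed downstream of the Renilla coding region, while firefly luciferase serves as an internal normalization control on the same plasmid. The record does not annotate a cloning site, however. The associated work concerns structure-mediated RNA decay, so the vector suits assays of how inserted elements affect reporter mRNA stability and expression, read out by both luminescence and transcript abundance.
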