Features (pLannotate 1.2.2; 14 found; start..end, strand, type, name):
     61..418     +  promoter       SV40 promoter: SV40 enhancer and early promoter
    488..620     +  intron         chimeric intron: chimera between introns from human β-globin and immunoglobulin heavy chain genes
    665..683     +  promoter       T7 promoter: promoter for bacteriophage T7 RNA polymerase
    693..1628    +  CDS            hRluc: Renilla luciferase human codon-optimized
   1687..1735    +  polyA_signal   poly(A) signal: synthetic polyadenylation signal
   1744..2495    +  promoter       HSV TK promoter: herpes simplex virus thymidine kinase promoter
   2565..2697    +  intron         chimeric intron: chimera between introns from human β-globin and immunoglobulin heavy chain genes
   2742..2760    +  promoter       T7 promoter: promoter for bacteriophage T7 RNA polymerase
   2775..4427    +  CDS            luciferase: firefly luciferase; luc+; enhanced luc+ version of the luciferase gene AAS38485.1 42718124.0
   4452..4573    -  polyA_signal   SV40 poly(A) signal: SV40 polyadenylation signal
   4596..4664    -  CDS            large T antigen (fragment): large T antigen from SV40 (simian virus 40)
   4706..4810    +  promoter       AmpR promoter: bla
   4811..5671    +  CDS            AmpR: β-lactamase; bla; confers resistance to ampicillin, carbenicillin, and related antibiotics
   5842..6430    +  rep_origin     ori: high-copy-number ColE1/pMB1/pBR322/pUC origin of replication
>Addgene plasmid #136010 | psi-CHECK3 | addgene full sequence | sequence record 269425 | Addgene NGS Result
GATCTGCGCAGCACCATGGCCTGAAATAACCTCTGAAAGAGGAACTTGGTTAGGTACCTTCTGAGGCGGA
AAGAACCAGCTGTGGAATGTGTGTCAGTTAGGGTGTGGAAAGTCCCCAGGCTCCCCAGCAGGCAGAAGTA
TGCAAAGCATGCATCTCAATTAGTCAGCAACCAGGTGTGGAAAGTCCCCAGGCTCCCCAGCAGGCAGAAG
TATGCAAAGCATGCATCTCAATTAGTCAGCAACCATAGTCCCGCCCCTAACTCCGCCCATCCCGCCCCTA
ACTCCGCCCAGTTCCGCCCATTCTCCGCCCCATGGCTGACTAATTTTTTTTATTTATGCAGAGGCCGAGG
CCGCCTCGGCCTCTGAGCTATTCCAGAAGTAGTGAGGAGGCTTTTTTGGAGGCCTAGGCTTTTGCAAAAA
GCTTGATTCTTCTGACACAACAGTCTCGAACTTAAGCTGCAGAAGTTGGTCGTGAGGCACTGGGCAGGTA
AGTATCAAGGTTACAAGACAGGTTTAAGGAGACCAATAGAAACTGGGCTTGTCGAGACAGAGAAGACTCT
TGCGTTTCTGATAGGCACCTATTGGTCTTACTGACATCCACTTTGCCTTTCTCTCCACAGGTGTCCACTC
CCAGTTCAATTACAGCTCTTAAGGCTAGAGTACTTAATACGACTCACTATAGGCTAGCCACCATGGCTTC
CAAGGTGTACGACCCCGAGCAACGCAAACGCATGATCACTGGGCCTCAGTGGTGGGCTCGCTGCAAGCAA
ATGAACGTGCTGGACTCCTTCATCAACTACTATGATTCCGAGAAGCACGCCGAGAACGCCGTGATTTTTC
TGCATGGTAACGCTGCCTCCAGCTACCTGTGGAGGCACGTCGTGCCTCACATCGAGCCCGTGGCTAGATG
CATCATCCCTGATCTGATCGGAATGGGTAAGTCCGGCAAGAGCGGGAATGGCTCATATCGCCTCCTGGAT
CACTACAAGTACCTCACCGCTTGGTTCGAGCTGCTGAACCTTCCAAAGAAAATCATCTTTGTGGGCCACG
ACTGGGGGGCTTGTCTGGCCTTTCACTACTCCTACGAGCACCAAGACAAGATCAAGGCCATCGTCCATGC
TGAGAGTGTCGTGGACGTGATCGAGTCCTGGGACGAGTGGCCTGACATCGAGGAGGATATCGCCCTGATC
AAGAGCGAAGAGGGCGAGAAAATGGTGCTTGAGAATAACTTCTTCGTCGAGACCATGCTCCCAAGCAAGA
TCATGCGGAAACTGGAGCCTGAGGAGTTCGCTGCCTACCTGGAGCCATTCAAGGAGAAGGGCGAGGTTAG
ACGGCCTACCCTCTCCTGGCCTCGCGAGATCCCTCTCGTTAAGGGAGGCAAGCCCGACGTCGTCCAGATT
GTCCGCAACTACAACGCCTACCTTCGGGCCAGCGACGATCTGCCTAAGATGTTCATCGAGTCCGACCCTG
GGTTCTTTTCCAACGCTATTGTCGAGGGAGCTAAGAAGTTCCCTAACACCGAGTTCGTGAAGGTGAAGGG
CCTCCACTTCAGCCAGGAGGACGCTCCAGATGAAATGGGTAAGTACATCAAGAGCTTCGTGGAGCGCGTG
CTGAAGAACGAGCAGTAATTCTAGGCGATCGCTCGAGCCCGGGAATTCGTTTAAACCTAGAGCGGCCGCT
GGCCGCAATAAAATATCTTTATTTTCATTACATCTGTGTGTTGGTTTTTTGTGTGAGGATCTAAATGAGT
CTTCGGACCTCGCGGGGGCCGCTTAAGCGGTGGTTAGGGTTTGTCTGACGCGGGGGGAGGGGGAAGGAAC
GAAACACTCTCATTCGGAGGCGGCTCGGGGTTTGGTCTTGGTGGCCACGGGCACGCAGAAGAGCGCCGCG
ATCCTCTTAAGCACCCCCCCGCCCTCCGTGGAGGCGGGGGTTTGGTCGGCGGGTGGTAACTGGCGGGCCG
CTGACTCGGGCGGGTCGCGCGCCCCAGAGTGTGACCTTTTCGGTCTGCTCGCAGACCCCCGGGCGGCGCC
GCCGCGGCGGCGACGGGCTCGCTGGGTCCTAGGCTCCATGGGGACCGTATACGTGGACAGGCTCTGGAGC
ATCCGCACGACTGCGGTGATATTACCGGAGACCTTCTGCGGGACGAGCCGGGTCACGCGGCTGACGCGGA
GCGTCCGTTGGGCGACAAACACCAGGACGGGGCACAGGTACACTATCTTGTCACCCGGAGGCGCGAGGGA
CTGCAGGAGCTTCAGGGAGTGGCGCAGCTGCTTCATCCCCGTGGCCCGTTGCTCGCGTTTGCTGGCGGTG
TCCCCGGAAGAAATATATTTGCATGTCTTTAGTTCTATGATGACACAAACCCCGCCCAGCGTCTTGTCAT
TGGCGAATTCGAACACGCAGATGCAGTCGGGGCGGCGCGGTCCCAGGTCCACTTCGCATATTAAGGTGAC
GCGTGTGGCCTCGAACACCGAGCGACCCTGCAGCGACCCGCTTAAAAGCTTGATTCTTCTGACACAACAG
TCTCGAACTTAAGCTGCAGAAGTTGGTCGTGAGGCACTGGGCAGGTAAGTATCAAGGTTACAAGACAGGT
TTAAGGAGACCAATAGAAACTGGGCTTGTCGAGACAGAGAAGACTCTTGCGTTTCTGATAGGCACCTATT
GGTCTTACTGACATCCACTTTGCCTTTCTCTCCACAGGTGTCCACTCCCAGTTCAATTACAGCTCTTAAG
GCTAGAGTACTTAATACGACTCACTATAGGCTAGCAAAGCCACCATGGCCGATGCTAAGAACATTAAGAA
GGGCCCTGCTCCCTTCTACCCTCTGGAGGATGGCACCGCTGGCGAGCAGCTGCACAAGGCCATGAAGAGG
TATGCCCTGGTGCCTGGCACCATTGCCTTCACCGATGCCCACATTGAGGTGGACATCACCTATGCCGAGT
ACTTCGAGATGTCTGTGCGCCTGGCCGAGGCCATGAAGAGGTACGGCCTGAACACCAACCACCGCATCGT
GGTGTGCTCTGAGAACTCTCTGCAGTTCTTCATGCCAGTGCTGGGCGCCCTGTTCATCGGAGTGGCCGTG
GCCCCTGCTAACGACATTTACAACGAGCGCGAGCTGCTGAACAGCATGGGCATTTCTCAGCCTACCGTGG
TGTTCGTGTCTAAGAAGGGCCTGCAGAAGATCCTGAACGTGCAGAAGAAGCTGCCTATCATCCAGAAGAT
CATCATCATGGACTCTAAGACCGACTACCAGGGCTTCCAGAGCATGTACACATTCGTGACATCTCATCTG
CCTCCTGGCTTCAACGAGTACGACTTCGTGCCAGAGTCTTTCGACAGGGACAAAACCATTGCCCTGATCA
TGAACAGCTCTGGGTCTACCGGCCTGCCTAAGGGCGTGGCCCTGCCTCATCGCACCGCCTGTGTGCGCTT
CTCTCACGCCCGCGACCCTATTTTCGGCAACCAGATCATCCCCGACACCGCTATTCTGAGCGTGGTGCCA
TTCCACCACGGCTTCGGCATGTTCACCACCCTGGGCTACCTGATTTGCGGCTTTCGGGTGGTGCTGATGT
ACCGCTTCGAGGAGGAGCTGTTCCTGCGCAGCCTGCAAGACTACAAAATTCAGTCTGCCCTGCTGGTGCC
AACCCTGTTCAGCTTCTTCGCTAAGAGCACCCTGATCGACAAGTACGACCTGTCTAACCTGCACGAGATT
GCCTCTGGCGGCGCCCCACTGTCTAAGGAGGTGGGCGAAGCCGTGGCCAAGCGCTTTCATCTGCCAGGCA
TCCGCCAGGGCTACGGCCTGACCGAGACAACCAGCGCCATTCTGATTACCCCAGAGGGCGACGACAAGCC
TGGCGCCGTGGGCAAGGTGGTGCCATTCTTCGAGGCCAAGGTGGTGGACCTGGACACCGGCAAGACCCTG
GGAGTGAACCAGCGCGGCGAGCTGTGTGTGCGCGGCCCTATGATTATGTCCGGCTACGTGAATAACCCTG
AGGCCACAAACGCCCTGATCGACAAGGACGGCTGGCTGCACTCTGGCGACATTGCCTACTGGGACGAGGA
CGAGCACTTCTTCATCGTGGACCGCCTGAAGTCTCTGATCAAGTACAAGGGCTACCAGGTGGCCCCAGCC
GAGCTGGAGTCTATCCTGCTGCAGCACCCTAACATTTTCGACGCCGGAGTGGCCGGCCTGCCCGACGACG
ATGCCGGCGAGCTGCCTGCCGCCGTCGTCGTGCTGGAACACGGCAAGACCATGACCGAGAAGGAGATCGT
GGACTATGTGGCCAGCCAGGTGACAACCGCCAAGAAGCTGCGCGGCGGAGTGGTGTTCGTGGACGAGGTG
CCCAAGGGCCTGACCGGCAAGCTGGACGCCCGCAAGATCCGCGAGATCCTGATCAAGGCTAAGAAAGGCG
GCAAGATCGCCGTGTAATGCGGCCGCTTCGAGCAGACATGATAAGATACATTGATGAGTTTGGACAAACC
ACAACTAGAATGCAGTGAAAAAAATGCTTTATTTGTGAAATTTGTGATGCTATTGCTTTATTTGTAACCA
TTATAAGCTGCAATAAACAAGTTAACAACAACAATTGCATTCATTTTATGTTTCAGGTTCAGGGGGAGGT
GTGGGAGGTTTTTTAAAGCAAGTAAAACCTCTACAAATGTGGTAAAATCGATAAGGATCCAGGTGGCACT
TTTCGGGGAAATGTGCGCGGAACCCCTATTTGTTTATTTTTCTAAATACATTCAAATATGTATCCGCTCA
TGAGACAATAACCCTGATAAATGCTTCAATAATATTGAAAAAGGAAGAGTATGAGTATTCAACATTTCCG
TGTCGCCCTTATTCCCTTTTTTGCGGCATTTTGCCTTCCTGTTTTTGCTCACCCAGAAACGCTGGTGAAA
GTAAAAGATGCTGAAGATCAGTTGGGTGCACGAGTGGGTTACATCGAACTGGATCTCAACAGCGGTAAGA
TCCTTGAGAGTTTTCGCCCCGAAGAACGTTTTCCAATGATGAGCACTTTTAAAGTTCTGCTATGTGGCGC
GGTATTATCCCGTATTGACGCCGGGCAAGAGCAACTCGGTCGCCGCATACACTATTCTCAGAATGACTTG
GTTGAGTACTCACCAGTCACAGAAAAGCATCTTACGGATGGCATGACAGTAAGAGAATTATGCAGTGCTG
CCATAACCATGAGTGATAACACTGCGGCCAACTTACTTCTGACAACGATCGGAGGACCGAAGGAGCTAAC
CGCTTTTTTGCACAACATGGGGGATCATGTAACTCGCCTTGATCGTTGGGAACCGGAGCTGAATGAAGCC
ATACCAAACGACGAGCGTGACACCACGATGCCTGTAGCAATGGCAACAACGTTGCGCAAACTATTAACTG
GCGAACTACTTACTCTAGCTTCCCGGCAACAATTAATAGACTGGATGGAGGCGGATAAAGTTGCAGGACC
ACTTCTGCGCTCGGCCCTTCCGGCTGGCTGGTTTATTGCTGATAAATCTGGAGCCGGTGAGCGTGGGTCT
CGCGGTATCATTGCAGCACTGGGGCCAGATGGTAAGCCCTCCCGTATCGTAGTTATCTACACGACGGGGA
GTCAGGCAACTATGGATGAACGAAATAGACAGATCGCTGAGATAGGTGCCTCACTGATTAAGCATTGGTA
ACTGTCAGACCAAGTTTACTCATATATACTTTAGATTGATTTAAAACTTCATTTTTAATTTAAAAGGATC
TAGGTGAAGATCCTTTTTGATAATCTCATGACCAAAATCCCTTAACGTGAGTTTTCGTTCCACTGAGCGT
CAGACCCCGTAGAAAAGATCAAAGGATCTTCTTGAGATCCTTTTTTTCTGCGCGTAATCTGCTGCTTGCA
AACAAAAAAACCACCGCTACCAGCGGTGGTTTGTTTGCCGGATCAAGAGCTACCAACTCTTTTTCCGAAG
GTAACTGGCTTCAGCAGAGCGCAGATACCAAATACTGTTCTTCTAGTGTAGCCGTAGTTAGGCCACCACT
TCAAGAACTCTGTAGCACCGCCTACATACCTCGCTCTGCTAATCCTGTTACCAGTGGCTGCTGCCAGTGG
CGATAAGTCGTGTCTTACCGGGTTGGACTCAAGACGATAGTTACCGGATAAGGCGCAGCGGTCGGGCTGA
ACGGGGGGTTCGTGCACACAGCCCAGCTTGGAGCGAACGACCTACACCGAACTGAGATACCTACAGCGTG
AGCTATGAGAAAGCGCCACGCTTCCCGAAGGGAGAAAGGCGGACAGGTATCCGGTAAGCGGCAGGGTCGG
AACAGGAGAGCGCACGAGGGAGCTTCCAGGGGGAAACGCCTGGTATCTTTATAGTCCTGTCGGGTTTCGC
CACCTCTGACTTGAGCGTCGATTTTTGTGATGCTCGTCAGGGGGGCGGAGCCTATGGAAAAACGCCAGCA
ACGCGGCCTTTTTACGGTTCCTGGCCTTTTGCTGGCCTTTTGCTCACATGGCTCGACA
